Addgene plasmid #141608: TFORF0408
Purpose: Lentiviral vector for overexpressing the CTCFL transcription factor ORF with a unique 24-bp barcode. Barcodes facilitate identification of transcription factors in pooled screens.
Depositing lab: Feng Zhang. Depositing organization: Broad Institute. Publication: A transcription factor atlas of directed differentiation. Joung J, Ma S, Tay T, Geiger-Schuller KR, Kirchgatterer PC, Verdine VK, Guo B, Arias-Garcia MA, Allen WE, Singh A, Kuksenko O, Abudayyeh OO, Gootenberg JS, Fu Z, Macrae RK, Buenrostro JD, Regev A, Zhang F. Cell. 2023 Jan 5;186(1):209-229.e26. doi: 10.1016/j.cell.2022.11.026. PubMed 36608654.
Backbone
  Vector backbone: pLX_TRC317
  Backbone manufacturer: Broad Institute Genetic Perturbation Platform
  Backbone size w/o insert (bp): 8264
  Vector type: Mammalian Expression, Lentiviral
  Selectable markers: Puromycin
Growth in bacteria
  Bacterial resistance: Ampicillin, 100 μg/mL
  Growth temperature: 37°C
  Growth strain: NEB Stable
  Copy number: High Copy
Gene/Insert
  Gene/Insert name: CTCFL
  Species: H. sapiens (human)
  Insert size (bp): 1553
  Entrez Gene: CTCFL (a.k.a. BORIS, CT27, CTCF-T, HMGB1L1, dJ579F20.2)
  Promoter: EF1a
  Cloning method: Unknown
  Sequencing primers: 5′ GGGTGGAGACTGAAGTTAGGCCAG; 3′ CACATAGCGTAAAAGGAGCAACATAG
Terms and licenses: Academic/Nonprofit Terms; Industry Terms: Not Available to Industry
Depositor comments: NM_001269048,ENST00000432255 . The transcription factor ORF portion of this plasmid was synthesized by Genewiz. Please test multiple small colonies in case of plasmid recombination. To make this collection available in a timely manner, a portion of this collection was not fully sequenced by Addgene. If an Addgene verified full plasmid sequence is not available, please contact us prior to placing an order to request the full sequence.
How to cite: TFORF0408 was a gift from Feng Zhang (Addgene plasmid # 141608 ; http://n2t.net/addgene:141608 ; RRID:Addgene_141608)
