[The description below was written by a language model from this plasmid's Addgene catalogue record and pLannotate feature annotations shown in this document.]
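Description:
TFORF0408 is a third-generation-style, self-inactivating lentiviral expression plasmid built on the pLX_TRC317 backbone for overexpressing the human transcription factor CTCFL (also known as BORIS) in mammalian cells. It is maintained in E. coli through a high-copy ColE1/pUC-type origin with ampicillin resistance (β-lactamase), and also carries an f1 origin and remnants of a lac/T7/T3 cloning region. The depositor warns that the plasmid can recombine during propagation, as is common for LTR-containing vectors, and it is grown in a recombination-reducing strain.

The viral genome is transcribed from an RSV promoter fused to a truncated HIV-1 5' LTR and includes the Ψ packaging signal, a gag fragment, the Rev response element, a cPPT/CTS element and a ΔU3 3' LTR followed by an SV40 polyadenylation signal. Two expression units lie between the LTRs. An SV40 early promoter drives puromycin N-acetyltransferase for selection of transduced cells. Downstream, the EF-1α promoter drives the synthesized CTCFL ORF, which corresponds to a specific transcript isoform. This may explain why the automated annotation matches the reference protein only as two separate fragments. A WPRE follows the ORF to enhance transcript stability and expression.

According to the record, the construct also carries a unique 24-bp barcode associated with the ORF, though it is not annotated in the feature table. A short U6 promoter fragment between the ORF and the WPRE appears to be a residual or primer-binding sequence rather than a functional promoter. The plasmid belongs to a barcoded transcription factor ORF collection, in which the barcodes allow individual factors to be identified in pooled overexpression screens such as directed differentiation studies.
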