Features (pLannotate 1.2.2; 32 found; start..end, strand, type, name):
      5..231     +  promoter       RSV promoter: Rous sarcoma virus enhancer/promoter
    232..412     +  LTR            5' LTR (truncated): truncated 5' long terminal repeat (LTR) from HIV-1
    459..584     +  misc_feature   HIV-1 Ψ: packaging signal of human immunodeficiency virus type 1
    568..931     +  CDS            HIV-1 gag (fragment): gag protein from human immunodeficiency virus 1; gag
   1077..1310    +  misc_feature   RRE: The Rev response element (RRE) of HIV-1 allows for Rev-dependent mRNA export from the nucleus to the cytoplasm.
   1687..1713    +  CDS            Rev (fragment): human immunodeficiency virus 1 (HIV-1) Rev protein; rev; enhances nuclear export of unspliced and incompletely spliced viral mRNAs
   1720..1743    +  promoter       SV40 promoter (fragment): SV40 early promoter
   1744..1815    +  promoter       SV40 promoter (fragment): SV40 enhancer and early promoter
   1839..1974    +  rep_origin     SV40 ori: SV40 origin of replication
   2020..2616    +  CDS            PuroR (fragment): puromycin N-acetyltransferase; pac from Streptomyces; confers resistance to puromycin
   2665..2782    +  misc_feature   cPPT/CTS: central polypurine tract and central termination sequence of HIV-1
   2847..2913    +  CDS            small t antigen (fragment): SV40 (simian virus 40) small t antigen
   2920..4098    +  promoter       EF-1α promoter: strong constitutive promoter for human elongation factor EF-1α
   4115..5119    +  CDS            CTCFL (fragment): CTCFL_HUMAN - Also known as BORIS. Experimental evidence at protein level: Swiss-Prot protein existence level 1. Testis-specific DNA binding protein responsible for insulator function, nuclear architecture and transcriptional control, which probably acts by recruiting epigenetic chromatin modifiers. Plays a key role in gene imprinting in male germline, by participating in the establishment of differential methylation at the IGF2/H19 imprinted control region (ICR). Directly binds the unmethylated H19 ICR and recruits the PRMT7 methyltransferase, leading to methylate histone H4 'Arg-3' to form H
   5285..5359    +  CDS            CTCFL (fragment): CTCFL_HUMAN - Also known as BORIS. Experimental evidence at protein level: Swiss-Prot protein existence level 1. Testis-specific DNA binding protein responsible for insulator function, nuclear architecture and transcriptional control, which probably acts by recruiting epigenetic chromatin modifiers. Plays a key role in gene imprinting in male germline, by participating in the establishment of differential methylation at the IGF2/H19 imprinted control region (ICR). Directly binds the unmethylated H19 ICR and recruits the PRMT7 methyltransferase, leading to methylate histone H4 'Arg-3' to form H
   5579..5632    +  promoter       U6 promoter (fragment): RNA polymerase III promoter for human U6 snRNA
   5674..6262    +  misc_feature   WPRE: woodchuck hepatitis virus posttranscriptional regulatory element
   6313..6332    +  misc_feature   cPPT/CTS (fragment): central polypurine tract and central termination sequence of HIV-1
   6334..6567    +  LTR            3' LTR (ΔU3): self-inactivating 3' long terminal repeat (LTR) from HIV-1
   6645..6766    +  polyA_signal   SV40 poly(A) signal: SV40 polyadenylation signal
   6806..6941    +  rep_origin     SV40 ori: SV40 origin of replication
   6962..6980    -  promoter       T7 promoter: promoter for bacteriophage T7 RNA polymerase
   6988..7143    +  CDS            lacZα (fragment): LacZα fragment of β-galactosidase; lacZ fragment
   7148..7576    +  rep_origin     f1 ori (sequence partly withheld): f1 bacteriophage origin of replication; arrow indicates direction of (+) strand synthesis
   7629..7733    +  promoter       AmpR promoter: bla
   7734..8594    +  CDS            AmpR: β-lactamase; bla; confers resistance to ampicillin, carbenicillin, and related antibiotics
   8765..9353    +  rep_origin     ori: high-copy-number ColE1/pMB1/pBR322/pUC origin of replication
   9536..9628    +  CDS            lacI (fragment): lac repressor; lacI; The lac repressor binds to the lac operator to inhibit transcription in E. coli. This inhibition can be relieved by adding lactose or isopropyl-β-D-thiogalactopyranoside (IPTG).
   9641..9662    +  protein_bind   CAP binding site: CAP binding activates transcription in the presence of cAMP. E. coli catabolite activator protein
   9677..9707    +  promoter       lac promoter: promoter for the E. coli lac operon
   9715..9731    +  protein_bind   lac operator: The lac repressor binds to the lac operator to inhibit transcription in E. coli. This inhibition can be relieved by adding lactose or isopropyl-β-D-thiogalactopyranoside (IPTG). lac repressor encoded by lacI
   9776..9794    +  promoter       T3 promoter: promoter for bacteriophage T3 RNA polymerase
>Addgene plasmid #141608 | TFORF0408 | addgene full sequence | sequence record 408558 | Addgene NGS Result
TTAATGTAGTCTTATGCAATACTCTTGTAGTCTTGCAACATGGTAACGATGAGTTAGCAACATGCCTTAC
AAGGAGAGAAAAAGCACCGTGCATGCCGATTGGTGGAAGTAAGGTGGTACGATCGTGCCTTATTAGGAAG
GCAACAGACGGGTCTGACATGGATTGGACGAACCACTGAATTGCCGCATTGCAGAGATATTGTATTTAAG
TGCCTAGCTCGATACATAAACGGGTCTCTCTGGTTAGACCAGATCTGAGCCTGGGAGCTCTCTGGCTAAC
TAGGGAACCCACTGCTTAAGCCTCAATAAAGCTTGCCTTGAGTGCTTCAAGTAGTGTGTGCCCGTCTGTT
GTGTGACTCTGGTAACTAGAGATCCCTCAGACCCTTTTAGTCAGTGTGGAAAATCTCTAGCAGTGGCGCC
CGAACAGGGACTTGAAAGCGAAAGGGAAACCAGAGGAGCTCTCTCGACGCAGGACTCGGCTTGCTGAAGC
GCGCACGGCAAGAGGCGAGGGGCGGCGACTGGTGAGTACGCCAAAAATTTTGACTAGCGGAGGCTAGAAG
GAGAGAGATGGGTGCGAGAGCGTCAGTATTAAGCGGGGGAGAATTAGATCGCGATGGGAAAAAATTCGGT
TAAGGCCAGGGGGAAAGAAAAAATATAAATTAAAACATATAGTATGGGCAAGCAGGGAGCTAGAACGATT
CGCAGTTAATCCTGGCCTGTTAGAAACATCAGAAGGCTGTAGACAAATACTGGGACAGCTACAACCATCC
CTTCAGACAGGATCAGAAGAACTTAGATCATTATATAATACAGTAGCAACCCTCTATTGTGTGCATCAAA
GGATAGAGATAAAAGACACCAAGGAAGCTTTAGACAAGATAGAGGAAGAGCAAAACAAAAGTAAGACCAC
CGCACAGCAAGCGGCCGCTGATCTTCAGACCTGGAGGAGGAGATATGAGGGACAATTGGAGAAGTGAATT
ATATAAATATAAAGTAGTAAAAATTGAACCATTAGGAGTAGCACCCACCAAGGCAAAGAGAAGAGTGGTG
CAGAGAGAAAAAAGAGCAGTGGGAATAGGAGCTTTGTTCCTTGGGTTCTTGGGAGCAGCAGGAAGCACTA
TGGGCGCAGCGTCAATGACGCTGACGGTACAGGCCAGACAATTATTGTCTGGTATAGTGCAGCAGCAGAA
CAATTTGCTGAGGGCTATTGAGGCGCAACAGCATCTGTTGCAACTCACAGTCTGGGGCATCAAGCAGCTC
CAGGCAAGAATCCTGGCTGTGGAAAGATACCTAAAGGATCAACAGCTCCTGGGGATTTGGGGTTGCTCTG
GAAAACTCATTTGCACCACTGCTGTGCCTTGGAATGCTAGTTGGAGTAATAAATCTCTGGAACAGATTTG
GAATCACACGACCTGGATGGAGTGGGACAGAGAAATTAACAATTACACAAGCTTAATACACTCCTTAATT
GAAGAATCGCAAAACCAGCAAGAAAAGAATGAACAAGAATTATTGGAATTAGATAAATGGGCAAGTTTGT
GGAATTGGTTTAACATAACAAATTGGCTGTGGTATATAAAATTATTCATAATGATAGTAGGAGGCTTGGT
AGGTTTAAGAATAGTTTTTGCTGTACTTTCTATAGTGAATAGAGTTAGGCAGGGATATTCACCATTATCG
TTTCAGACCCACCTCCCAACCCCGAGGGGACCCATGCATTGCATCTCAATTAGTCAGCAACCAGGTGTGG
AAAGTCCCCAGGCTCCCCAGCAGGCAGAAGTATGCAAAGCATGCGTCTCAATTAGTCAGCAACCATAGTC
CCGCCCCTAACTCCGCCCATCCCGCCCCTAACTCCGCCCAGTTCCGCCCATTCTCCGCCCCATGGCTGAC
TAATTTTTTTTATTTATGCAGAGGCCGAGGCCGCCTCGGCCTCTGAGCTATTCCAGAAGTAGTGAGGAGG
CTTTTTTGGAGGCCTAGGCTTTTGCAAAAAGCTTTCTAGAGGTACCACCGGAGCTTACCATGACCGAGTA
CAAGCCCACGGTGCGCCTCGCCACCCGCGACGACGTCCCCAGGGCCGTACGCACCCTCGCCGCCGCGTTC
GCCGACTACCCCGCCACGCGCCACACCGTCGATCCGGACCGCCACATCGAGCGGGTCACCGAGCTGCAAG
AACTCTTCCTCACGCGCGTCGGGCTCGACATCGGCAAGGTGTGGGTCGCGGACGACGGCGCCGCCGTGGC
GGTCTGGACCACGCCGGAGAGCGTCGAAGCGGGGGCGGTGTTCGCCGAGATCGGCCCGCGCATGGCCGAG
TTGAGCGGTTCCCGGCTGGCCGCGCAGCAACAGATGGAAGGCCTCCTGGCGCCGCACCGGCCCAAGGAGC
CCGCGTGGTTCCTGGCCACCGTCGGCGTCTCGCCCGACCACCAGGGCAAGGGTCTGGGCAGCGCCGTCGT
GCTCCCCGGAGTGGAGGCGGCCGAGCGCGCCGGGGTGCCCGCCTTCCTGGAGACCTCCGCGCCCCGCAAC
CTCCCCTTCTACGAGCGGCTCGGCTTCACCGTCACCGCCGACGTCGAGGTGCCCGAAGGACCGCGCACCT
GGTGCATGACCCGCAAGCCCGGTGCCAGTTAACGAATTCTAGATCTTGAGACAAATGGCAGTATTCATCC
ACAATTTTAAAAGAAAAGGGGGGATTGGGGGGTACAGTGCAGGGGAAAGAATAGTAGACATAATAGCAAC
AGACATACAAACTAAAGAATTACAAAAACAAATTACAAAAATTCAAAATTTTCGGGTTTATTACAGGGAC
AGCAGAGATCCACTTTGGCGCCGGCTCGAGGCCTGCAGGTGCAAAGATGGATAAAGTTTTAAACAGAGAG
GAATCTTTGCAGCTAATGGACCTTCTAGGTCTTGAAAGGAGTGGGAATTGGCTCCGGTGCCCGTCAGTGG
GCAGAGCGCACATCGCCCACAGTCCCCGAGAAGTTGGGGGGAGGGGTCGGCAATTGAACCGGTGCCTAGA
GAAGGTGGCGCGGGGTAAACTGGGAAAGTGATGTCGTGTACTGGCTCCGCCTTTTTCCCGAGGGTGGGGG
AGAACCGTATATAAGTGCAGTAGTCGCCGTGAACGTTCTTTTTCGCAACGGGTTTGCCGCCAGAACACAG
GTAAGTGCCGTGTGTGGTTCCCGCGGGCCTGGCCTCTTTACGGGTTATGGCCCTTGCGTGCCTTGAATTA
CTTCCACCTGGCTGCAGTACGTGATTCTTGATCCCGAGCTTCGGGTTGGAAGTGGGTGGGAGAGTTCGAG
GCCTTGCGCTTAAGGAGCCCCTTCGCCTCGTGCTTGAGTTGAGGCCTGGCCTGGGCGCTGGGGCCGCCGC
GTGCGAATCTGGTGGCACCTTCGCGCCTGTCTCGCTGCTTTCGATAAGTCTCTAGCCATTTAAAATTTTT
GATGACCTGCTGCGACGCTTTTTTTCTGGCAAGATAGTCTTGTAAATGCGGGCCAAGATCTGCACACTGG
TATTTCGGTTTTTGGGGCCGCGGGCGGCGACGGGGCCCGTGCGTCCCAGCGCACATGTTCGGCGAGGCGG
GGCCTGCGAGCGCGGCCACCGAGAATCGGACGGGGGTAGTCTCAAGCTGGCCGGCCTGCTCTGGTGCCTG
GCCTCGCGCCGCCGTGTATCGCCCCGCCCTGGGCGGCAAGGCTGGCCCGGTCGGCACCAGTTGCGTGAGC
GGAAAGATGGCCGCTTCCCGGCCCTGCTGCAGGGAGCTCAAAATGGAGGACGCGGCGCTCGGGAGAGCGG
GCGGGTGAGTCACCCACACAAAGGAAAAGGGCCTTTCCGTCCTCAGCCGTCGCTTCATGTGACTCCACGG
AGTACCGGGCGCCGTCCAGGCACCTCGATTAGTTCTCGAGCTTTTGGAGTACGTCGTCTTTAGGTTGGGG
GGAGGGGTTTTATGCGATGGAGTTTCCCCACACTGAGTGGGTGGAGACTGAAGTTAGGCCAGCTTGGCAC
TTGATGTAATTCTCCTTGGAATTTGCCCTTTTTGAGTTTGGATCTTGGTTCATTCTCAAGCCTCAGACAG
TGGTTCAAAGTTTTTTTCTTCCATTTCAGGTGTCGTGAGGCTAGCACCGCCACCATGGCAGCCACTGAGA
TCTCTGTCCTTTCTGAGCAATTCACCAAGATCAAAGAACTCGAGTTGATGCCGGAAAAAGGCCTGAAGGA
GGAGGAAAAAGACGGAGTGTGCAGAGAGAAAGACCATCGGAGCCCTAGTGAGTTGGAGGCCGAGCGTACC
TCTGGGGCCTTCCAGGACAGCGTCCTGGAGGAAGAAGTGGAGCTGGTGCTGGCCCCCTCGGAGGAGAGCG
AGAAGTACATCCTGACCCTGCAGACGGTGCACTTCACTTCTGAAGCTGTGGAGTTGCAGGATATGAGCTT
GCTGAGCATACAGCAGCAAGAAGGGGTGCAGGTGGTGGTGCAACAGCCTGGCCCTGGGTTGCTGTGGCTT
GAGGAAGGGCCCCGGCAGAGCCTGCAGCAGTGTGTGGCCATTAGTATCCAGCAAGAGCTGTACTCCCCGC
AAGAGATGGAGGTGTTGCAGTTCCACGCTCTAGAGGAGAATGTGATGGTGGCCAGTGAAGACAGTAAGTT
AGCGGTGAGCCTGGCTGAAACTACTGGACTGATCAAGCTCGAGGAAGAGCAGGAGAAGAACCAGTTATTG
GCTGAAAGAACAAAGGAGCAGCTCTTTTTTGTGGAAACAATGTCAGGAGATGAAAGAAGTGACGAAATTG
TTCTCACAGTTTCAAATTCAAATGTGGAAGAACAAGAGGATCAACCTACAGCTGGTCAAGCAGATGCTGA
AAAGGCCAAATCTACAAAAAATCAAAGAAAGACAAAGGGAGCAAAAGGAACCTTCCACTGTGATGTCTGC
ATGTTCACCTCTTCTAGAATGTCAAGTTTTAATCGTCATATGAAAACTCACACCAGTGAGAAGCCTCACC
TGTGTCACCTCTGCCTGAAAACCTTCCGTACGGTCACTCTGCTGCGGAACCATGTTAACACCCACACAGG
AACCAGGCCCTACAAGTGTAACGACTGCAACATGGCATTTGTCACCAGTGGAGAACTCGTCCGACACAGG
CGCTATAAACATACTCATGAGAAACCCTTTAAATGTTCCATGTGCAAGTATGCCAGTGTGGAGGAACGTC
ATATGACCGCTCACATTCGTACCCACACTGGAGAGAAACCATTCACCTGCCTTTCTTGCAATAAATGTTT
CCGACAGAAGCAACTTCTAAACGCTCACTTCAGGAAATACCACGATGCAAATTTCATCCCGACTGTTTAC
AAATGCTCCAAGTGTGGCAAAGGCTTTTCCCGCTGGATTCTCTGGGTTGGGAACTCGGAAGTGGCTGAAC
TGGGTGGTCCTGGCTCAGGGCCACTCCTGAGGCTGCAGTCAGGATGTCCGCCAGGGCTGCATCATCCGAA
GGCTGGACTGGGGCCAGAGGATCCACTTCCAGGACAGCTCCGCCACACAACTGCTGGCACCGGCCTCAGT
TCCTTGCTACAGGGACCTCTCTGCAGGGCTGCTTAGTAATGAACTAGTCCGTAACTTGAAAGTATTTCGA
TTTCTTGGCTTTATATATCTTGTGGAAAGGACGATTTGCAGCGAACCGAGAGTTTCGCACGCGTTAAGTC
GACAATCAACCTCTGGATTACAAAATTTGTGAAAGATTGACTGGTATTCTTAACTATGTTGCTCCTTTTA
CGCTATGTGGATACGCTGCTTTAATGCCTTTGTATCATGCTATTGCTTCCCGTATGGCTTTCATTTTCTC
CTCCTTGTATAAATCCTGGTTGCTGTCTCTTTATGAGGAGTTGTGGCCCGTTGTCAGGCAACGTGGCGTG
GTGTGCACTGTGTTTGCTGACGCAACCCCCACTGGTTGGGGCATTGCCACCACCTGTCAGCTCCTTTCCG
GGACTTTCGCTTTCCCCCTCCCTATTGCCACGGCGGAACTCATCGCCGCCTGCCTTGCCCGCTGCTGGAC
AGGGGCTCGGCTGTTGGGCACTGACAATTCCGTGGTGTTGTCGGGGAAATCATCGTCCTTTCCTTGGCTG
CTCGCCTGTGTTGCCACCTGGATTCTGCGCGGGACGTCCTTCTGCTACGTCCCTTCGGCCCTCAATCCAG
CGGACCTTCCTTCCCGCGGCCTGCTGCCGGCTCTGCGGCCTCTTCCGCGTCTTCGCCTTCGCCCTCAGAC
GAGTCGGATCTCCCTTTGGGCCGCCTCCCCGCGTCGACTTTAAGACCAATGACTTACAAGGCAGCTGTAG
ATCTTAGCCACTTTTTAAAAGAAAAGGGGGGACTGGAAGGGCTAATTCACTCCCAACGAAGACAAGATCT
GCTTTTTGCTTGTACTGGGTCTCTCTGGTTAGACCAGATCTGAGCCTGGGAGCTCTCTGGCTAACTAGGG
AACCCACTGCTTAAGCCTCAATAAAGCTTGCCTTGAGTGCTTCAAGTAGTGTGTGCCCGTCTGTTGTGTG
ACTCTGGTAACTAGAGATCCCTCAGACCCTTTTAGTCAGTGTGGAAAATCTCTAGCAGTACGTATAGTAG
TTCATGTCATCTTATTATTCAGTATTTATAACTTGCAAAGAAATGAATATCAGAGAGTGAGAGGAACTTG
TTTATTGCAGCTTATAATGGTTACAAATAAAGCAATAGCATCACAAATTTCACAAATAAAGCATTTTTTT
CACTGCATTCTAGTTGTGGTTTGTCCAAACTCATCAATGTATCTTATCATGTCTGGCTCTAGCTATCCCG
CCCCTAACTCCGCCCATCCCGCCCCTAACTCCGCCCAGTTCCGCCCATTCTCCGCCCCATGGCTGACTAA
TTTTTTTTATTTATGCAGAGGCCGAGGCCGCCTCGGCCTCTGAGCTATTCCAGAAGTAGTGAGGAGGCTT
TTTTGGAGGCCTAGGGACGTACCCAATTCGCCCTATAGTGAGTCGTATTACGCGCGCTCACTGGCCGTCG
TTTTACAACGTCGTGACTGGGAAAACCCTGGCGTTACCCAACTTAATCGCCTTGCAGCACATCCCCCTTT
CGCCAGCTGGCGTAATAGCGAAGAGGCCCGCACCGATCGCCCTTCCCAACAGTTGCGCAGCCTGAATGGC
GAATGGG
[124 nt withheld, positions 7148-7271]
C
[91 nt withheld, positions 7273-7363]
A
[49 nt withheld, positions 7365-7413]
CCTTTGACGTTGGAGTCCACGTTCTTT
[37 nt withheld, positions 7441-7477]
ACCCTATCTCGGTCTATTCTTTTGATTTATAAGGGATTTTGCCGATTTCGGCCTATTGGTTAAAAAATGA
GCTGATTTAACAAAAATTTAACGCGAATTTTAACAAAATATTAACGCTTACAATTTAGGTGGCACTTTTC
GGGGAAATGTGCGCGGAACCCCTATTTGTTTATTTTTCTAAATACATTCAAATATGTATCCGCTCATGAG
ACAATAACCCTGATAAATGCTTCAATAATATTGAAAAAGGAAGAGTATGAGTATTCAACATTTCCGTGTC
GCCCTTATTCCCTTTTTTGCGGCATTTTGCCTTCCTGTTTTTGCTCACCCAGAAACGCTGGTGAAAGTAA
AAGATGCTGAAGATCAGTTGGGTGCACGAGTGGGTTACATCGAACTGGATCTCAACAGCGGTAAGATCCT
TGAGAGTTTTCGCCCCGAAGAACGTTTTCCAATGATGAGCACTTTTAAAGTTCTGCTATGTGGCGCGGTA
TTATCCCGTATTGACGCCGGGCAAGAGCAACTCGGTCGCCGCATACACTATTCTCAGAATGACTTGGTTG
AGTACTCACCAGTCACAGAAAAGCATCTTACGGATGGCATGACAGTAAGAGAATTATGCAGTGCTGCCAT
AACCATGAGTGATAACACTGCGGCCAACTTACTTCTGACAACGATCGGAGGACCGAAGGAGCTAACCGCT
TTTTTGCACAACATGGGGGATCATGTAACTCGCCTTGATCGTTGGGAACCGGAGCTGAATGAAGCCATAC
CAAACGACGAGCGTGACACCACGATGCCTGTAGCAATGGCAACAACGTTGCGCAAACTATTAACTGGCGA
ACTACTTACTCTAGCTTCCCGGCAACAATTAATAGACTGGATGGAGGCGGATAAAGTTGCAGGACCACTT
CTGCGCTCGGCCCTTCCGGCTGGCTGGTTTATTGCTGATAAATCTGGAGCCGGTGAGCGTGGGTCTCGCG
GTATCATTGCAGCACTGGGGCCAGATGGTAAGCCCTCCCGTATCGTAGTTATCTACACGACGGGGAGTCA
GGCAACTATGGATGAACGAAATAGACAGATCGCTGAGATAGGTGCCTCACTGATTAAGCATTGGTAACTG
TCAGACCAAGTTTACTCATATATACTTTAGATTGATTTAAAACTTCATTTTTAATTTAAAAGGATCTAGG
TGAAGATCCTTTTTGATAATCTCATGACCAAAATCCCTTAACGTGAGTTTTCGTTCCACTGAGCGTCAGA
CCCCGTAGAAAAGATCAAAGGATCTTCTTGAGATCCTTTTTTTCTGCGCGTAATCTGCTGCTTGCAAACA
AAAAAACCACCGCTACCAGCGGTGGTTTGTTTGCCGGATCAAGAGCTACCAACTCTTTTTCCGAAGGTAA
CTGGCTTCAGCAGAGCGCAGATACCAAATACTGTTCTTCTAGTGTAGCCGTAGTTAGGCCACCACTTCAA
GAACTCTGTAGCACCGCCTACATACCTCGCTCTGCTAATCCTGTTACCAGTGGCTGCTGCCAGTGGCGAT
AAGTCGTGTCTTACCGGGTTGGACTCAAGACGATAGTTACCGGATAAGGCGCAGCGGTCGGGCTGAACGG
GGGGTTCGTGCACACAGCCCAGCTTGGAGCGAACGACCTACACCGAACTGAGATACCTACAGCGTGAGCT
ATGAGAAAGCGCCACGCTTCCCGAAGGGAGAAAGGCGGACAGGTATCCGGTAAGCGGCAGGGTCGGAACA
GGAGAGCGCACGAGGGAGCTTCCAGGGGGAAACGCCTGGTATCTTTATAGTCCTGTCGGGTTTCGCCACC
TCTGACTTGAGCGTCGATTTTTGTGATGCTCGTCAGGGGGGCGGAGCCTATGGAAAAACGCCAGCAACGC
GGCCTTTTTACGGTTCCTGGCCTTTTGCTGGCCTTTTGCTCACATGTTCTTTCCTGCGTTATCCCCTGAT
TCTGTGGATAACCGTATTACCGCCTTTGAGTGAGCTGATACCGCTCGCCGCAGCCGAACGACCGAGCGCA
GCGAGTCAGTGAGCGAGGAAGCGGAAGAGCGCCCAATACGCAAACCGCCTCTCCCCGCGCGTTGGCCGAT
TCATTAATGCAGCTGGCACGACAGGTTTCCCGACTGGAAAGCGGGCAGTGAGCGCAACGCAATTAATGTG
AGTTAGCTCACTCATTAGGCACCCCAGGCTTTACACTTTATGCTTCCGGCTCGTATGTTGTGTGGAATTG
TGAGCGGATAACAATTTCACACAGGAAACAGCTATGACCATGATTACGCCAAGCGCGCAATTAACCCTCA
CTAAAGGGAACAAAAGCTGGAGCTGCAAGC
