>Addgene plasmid #141608 | TFORF0408 | depositor partial sequence | sequence record 276961 | Insert
ACCGCCACCATGGCAGCCACTGAGATCTCTGTCCTTTCTGAGCAATTCACCAAGATCAAAGAACTCGAGT
TGATGCCGGAAAAAGGCCTGAAGGAGGAGGAAAAAGACGGAGTGTGCAGAGAGAAAGACCATCGGAGCCC
TAGTGAGTTGGAGGCCGAGCGTACCTCTGGGGCCTTCCAGGACAGCGTCCTGGAGGAAGAAGTGGAGCTG
GTGCTGGCCCCCTCGGAGGAGAGCGAGAAGTACATCCTGACCCTGCAGACGGTGCACTTCACTTCTGAAG
CTGTGGAGTTGCAGGATATGAGCTTGCTGAGCATACAGCAGCAAGAAGGGGTGCAGGTGGTGGTGCAACA
GCCTGGCCCTGGGTTGCTGTGGCTTGAGGAAGGGCCCCGGCAGAGCCTGCAGCAGTGTGTGGCCATTAGT
ATCCAGCAAGAGCTGTACTCCCCGCAAGAGATGGAGGTGTTGCAGTTCCACGCTCTAGAGGAGAATGTGA
TGGTGGCCAGTGAAGACAGTAAGTTAGCGGTGAGCCTGGCTGAAACTACTGGACTGATCAAGCTCGAGGA
AGAGCAGGAGAAGAACCAGTTATTGGCTGAAAGAACAAAGGAGCAGCTCTTTTTTGTGGAAACAATGTCA
GGAGATGAAAGAAGTGACGAAATTGTTCTCACAGTTTCAAATTCAAATGTGGAAGAACAAGAGGATCAAC
CTACAGCTGGTCAAGCAGATGCTGAAAAGGCCAAATCTACAAAAAATCAAAGAAAGACAAAGGGAGCAAA
AGGAACCTTCCACTGTGATGTCTGCATGTTCACCTCTTCTAGAATGTCAAGTTTTAATCGTCATATGAAA
ACTCACACCAGTGAGAAGCCTCACCTGTGTCACCTCTGCCTGAAAACCTTCCGTACGGTCACTCTGCTGC
GGAACCATGTTAACACCCACACAGGAACCAGGCCCTACAAGTGTAACGACTGCAACATGGCATTTGTCAC
CAGTGGAGAACTCGTCCGACACAGGCGCTATAAACATACTCATGAGAAACCCTTTAAATGTTCCATGTGC
AAGTATGCCAGTGTGGAGGAACGTCATATGACCGCTCACATTCGTACCCACACTGGAGAGAAACCATTCA
CCTGCCTTTCTTGCAATAAATGTTTCCGACAGAAGCAACTTCTAAACGCTCACTTCAGGAAATACCACGA
TGCAAATTTCATCCCGACTGTTTACAAATGCTCCAAGTGTGGCAAAGGCTTTTCCCGCTGGATTCTCTGG
GTTGGGAACTCGGAAGTGGCTGAACTGGGTGGTCCTGGCTCAGGGCCACTCCTGAGGCTGCAGTCAGGAT
GTCCGCCAGGGCTGCATCATCCGAAGGCTGGACTGGGGCCAGAGGATCCACTTCCAGGACAGCTCCGCCA
CACAACTGCTGGCACCGGCCTCAGTTCCTTGCTACAGGGACCTCTCTGCAGGGCTGCTTAGTAATGAACT
AGTCCGTAACTTGAAAGTATTTCGATTTCTTGGCTTTATATATCTTGTGGAAAGGACGATTTGCAGCGAA
CCGAGAGTTTCGC
