>Addgene plasmid #141608 | TFORF0408 | depositor partial sequence | sequence record 276962 | Barcode
TTTGCAGCGAACCGAGAGTTTCGC
